Addgene plasmid #22995: Mad GSK3
Depositing lab: Edward De Robertis. Depositing organization: University of California, Los Angeles (UCLA). Publication: Mad is required for wingless signaling in wing development and segment patterning in Drosophila. Eivers E, Fuentealba LC, Sander V, Clemens JC, Hartnett L, De Robertis EM. PLoS One. 2009 . 4(8):e6543. 10.1371/journal.pone.0006543 PubMed 19657393.
Backbone
  Vector backbone: pCS2
  Backbone size w/o insert (bp): 4096
  Vector type: Mammalian Expression
Growth in bacteria
  Bacterial resistance: Ampicillin, 100 μg/mL
  Growth temperature: 37°C
  Growth strain: DH5alpha
  Copy number: Unknown
Gene/Insert
  Gene/Insert name: Mad
  Species: D. melanogaster (fly)
  Insert size (bp): 1300
  Mutation: S208A, S204A
  Entrez Gene: Mad (a.k.a. Dmel_CG12399, 2/23, CG12399, Dmel\CG12399, E(zen)2, En(vvl), MAD, Mat, P-Mad, P-mad, PMad, Smad, Smad1, apg, c28, dMAD, dMad, l(2)K00237, l(2)k00237, mad, p-MAD, p-Mad, pMAD, pMad, pSmad)
  Tag / fusion protein: FLAG (N terminal on insert)
  Cloning method: Restriction Enzyme; 5′ cloning site BamHI (not destroyed); 3′ cloning site XbaI (not destroyed)
  Sequencing primers: 5′ SP6; 3′ T7
Terms and licenses: Academic/Nonprofit Terms; Industry Terms: Not Available to Industry
How to cite: Mad GSK3 was a gift from Edward De Robertis (Addgene plasmid # 22995 ; http://n2t.net/addgene:22995 ; RRID:Addgene_22995)
