[The description below was written by a language model from this plasmid's Addgene catalogue record.]
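Description:
Mad GSK3 is a mammalian expression plasmid built on the pCS2 backbone (about 4.1 kb without insert) that carries a mutant form of the Drosophila melanogaster gene Mad (Mothers against dpp), the fly Smad1-type transducer of BMP/Dpp signaling. The roughly 1.3 kb insert was placed between BamHI and XbaI sites, both of which remain intact, and the protein carries an N-terminal FLAG epitope for detection or immunoprecipitation. The plasmid is propagated in E. coli under ampicillin selection; its copy number is not recorded. The record does not list the promoter or other regulatory elements. pCS2-family vectors generally drive expression from a CMV-derived promoter with an SV40 polyadenylation signal and include phage promoters flanking the cloning site. This fits the SP6 and T7 sequencing primers given here, and such promoters allow in vitro transcription of synthetic mRNA.

The insert carries two serine-to-alanine substitutions, S204A and S208A. The construct name indicates that these target GSK3 phosphorylation sites, so the encoded protein should be a Mad variant that cannot be phosphorylated by GSK3 at these positions. The associated publication concerns the requirement for Mad in Wingless signaling during wing development and segment patterning in Drosophila. The plasmid therefore appears to be a tool for testing how GSK3-dependent phosphorylation of Mad connects the Wingless and BMP pathways, for instance by comparing the phosphorylation-resistant mutant with wild-type Mad. The record gives no feature map, so the exact layout of the elements cannot be confirmed.
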