>Addgene plasmid #22995 | Mad GSK3 | addgene partial sequence | sequence record 28899 | 22995 with SP6
CCNCCGCCNTGGACTACAAGGACGATGATGACAAGGGCGAATTCATGGACACCGACGATGTGGAATCGAA
CACCAGCAGCGCGATGTCCACACTGGGCTCGCTATTCTCCTTCACATCGCCGGCGGTGAAGAAGCTGCTG
GGCTGGAAACAGGGTGACGAAGAGGAGAAGTGGGCGGAGAAGGCCGTCGACAGTCTGGTGAAGAAGTTGA
AGAAGCGCAAGGGCGCCATCGAGGAGCTGGAGCGTGCGCTCTCCTGTCCCGGTCAGCCCTCGAAGTGTGT
CACCATTCCACGCTCGCTGGACGGACGATTACAGGTCTCCCATCGCAAGGGTCTGCCGCATGTGATCTAC
TGCCGCGTGTGGCGCTGGCCAGATCTGCAGTCGCACCACGAACTGAAGCCACTCGAACTGTGCCAGTATC
CGTTCAGCGCCAAGCAGAAGGAGGTGTGCATCAATCCGTATCACTATAAGCGCGTGGAGAGTCCGGTGCT
CCCGCCAGTACTCGTTCCTCGCCACTCGGAATTTGCGCCCGGTCACTCGATGCTGCAGTTCAACCATGTG
GCCGAGCCCAGTATGCCGCACAATGTGAGCTACTCGAACAGTGGATTCAACTCGCACAGCTNGAGCACCA
GCAACACATCGGTGGGCAGTCCGGCCTCCGTCAACGCCAATCCCAATTCNNCCGTACNACAGCTNGGCGG
GAACACCGN
